Addgene plasmid #63368: pFusX3-23
Purpose: Encodes RVD positions 7-9 in TALEN assembly
Depositing lab: Stephen Ekker. Depositing organization: Mayo Foundation for Medical Education and Research. Publication: FusX: A rapid one-step TALE assembly system for genome science. Ma AC, McNulty MS, Tanya PL, Jarryd CM, Martinez-Galvez G, Argue DP, Lee HB, Urban MD, Bullard CE, Blackburn PR, Man TK, Clark KJ, Ekker SC. Hum Gene Ther. 2016 Jun;27(6):451-63. doi: 10.1089/hum.2015.172 PubMed 26854857.
Backbone
  Vector backbone: FusX3
  Backbone size w/o insert (bp): 3015
  Vector type: TALEN
Growth in bacteria
  Bacterial resistance: Spectinomycin, 50 μg/mL
  Growth temperature: 37°C
  Growth strain: DH5alpha
  Copy number: High Copy
Gene/Insert
  Gene/Insert name: HD HD NN (alt name: X3_CCG)
  Species: Synthetic
  Mutation: none
  Cloning method: Restriction Enzyme; 5′ cloning site BsaI (destroyed during cloning); 3′ cloning site BsaI (destroyed during cloning)
  Sequencing primers: 5′ pCR8_F1; 3′ pCR8_R1
Terms and licenses: Academic/Nonprofit Terms; Industry Terms: Not Available to Industry
How to cite: pFusX3-23 was a gift from Stephen Ekker (Addgene plasmid # 63368 ; http://n2t.net/addgene:63368 ; RRID:Addgene_63368)
