[The description below was written by a language model from this plasmid's Addgene catalogue record and the feature table of its GenBank file.]
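Description:
pFusX3-23 is a bacterial library plasmid from the FusX system, a one-step method for assembling TALE repeat arrays used in TALENs and related genome-targeting proteins. It is built on the FusX3 backbone and carries a synthetic, pre-assembled trimer of TALE repeats whose repeat-variable diresidues are HD, HD and NN (alternative name X3_CCG). Under the standard TALE code these specify C, C and G, and the module is designated to fill RVD positions 7 to 9 of the final array. The trimer was cloned through BsaI sites that were destroyed in the process. In Golden Gate-style schemes of this kind, type IIS enzymes are used so that position-specific modules from several libraries join in a fixed order within a receiving TALEN vector, although the record does not say which enzyme releases this module.

The plasmid is maintained in E. coli at high copy from a ColE1/pUC-type origin and is selected with spectinomycin through the aadA (SmR) aminoglycoside adenylyltransferase gene. The held feature table, which is flagged as covering only part of the sequence, annotates backbone elements only: a lac promoter with operator and CAP binding site, a T3 promoter, M13 forward and reverse primer sites, and rrnB T1 and T2 terminators that insulate the cloning region from read-through transcription. The TALE repeat insert itself is not annotated. The record's length also equals the stated backbone size without insert, so it is unclear whether the trimer is represented in it. No eukaryotic promoter or nuclease domain is recorded, consistent with its role as an intermediate building block rather than an expression construct.
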