LOCUS       Exported 3015 bp ds-DNA linear SYN 03-SEP-2021
DEFINITION  Encodes RVD positions 7-9 in TALEN assembly.
ACCESSION   .
VERSION     .
KEYWORDS    pFusX3-23
SOURCE      synthetic DNA construct
  ORGANISM  synthetic DNA construct
REFERENCE   1 (bases 1 to 3015)
  AUTHORS   Ma AC, McNulty MS, Tanya PL, Jarryd CM, Martinez-Galvez G, Argue DP,
            Lee HB, Urban MD, Bullard CE, Blackburn PR, Man TK, Clark KJ, Ekker
            SC
  TITLE     FusX: A rapid one-step TALE assembly system for genome science.
  JOURNAL   Hum Gene Ther. 2016 Feb 8.
  PUBMED    26854857
REFERENCE   2 (bases 1 to 3015)
  AUTHORS   .
  TITLE     Direct Submission
  JOURNAL   Exported Sep 3, 2021 from SnapGene Server 1.1.58
            http://www.snapgene.com
FEATURES             Location/Qualifiers
     source          1..3015
                     /organism="synthetic DNA construct"
                     /mol_type="other DNA"
     primer_bind     204..220
                     /label=M13 fwd
                     /note="common sequencing primer, one of multiple similar
                     variants"
     primer_bind     complement(295..315)
                     /label=T3
                     /note="T3 promoter, forward primer"
     promoter        complement(295..313)
                     /label=T3 promoter
                     /note="promoter for bacteriophage T3 RNA polymerase"
     primer_bind     complement(334..350)
                     /label=M13 rev
                     /note="common sequencing primer, one of multiple similar
                     variants"
     primer_bind     complement(334..350)
                     /label=M13 Reverse
                     /note="In lacZ gene. Also called M13-rev"
     primer_bind     complement(347..369)
                     /label=M13/pUC Reverse
                     /note="In lacZ gene"
     protein_bind    358..374
                     /label=lac operator
                     /bound_moiety="lac repressor encoded by lacI"
                     /note="The lac repressor binds to the lac operator to
                     inhibit transcription in E. coli. This inhibition can be
                     relieved by adding lactose or
                     isopropyl-beta-D-thiogalactopyranoside (IPTG)."
     promoter        complement(382..412)
                     /label=lac promoter
                     /note="promoter for the E. coli lac operon"
     protein_bind    427..448
                     /label=CAP binding site
                     /bound_moiety="E. coli catabolite activator protein"
                     /note="CAP binding activates transcription in the presence
                     of cAMP."
     CDS             922..1713
                     /codon_start=1
                     /gene="aadA"
                     /product="aminoglycoside adenylyltransferase (Murphy,
                     1985)"
                     /label=SmR
                     /note="confers resistance to spectinomycin and
                     streptomycin"
                     /translation="MREAVIAEVSTQLSEVVGVIERHLEPTLLAVHLYGSAVDGGLKPH
                     SDIDLLVTVTVRLDETTRRALINDLLETSASPGESEILRAVEVTIVVHDDIIPWRYPAK
                     RELQFGEWQRNDILAGIFEPATIDIDLAILLTKAREHSVALVGPAAEELFDPVPEQDLF
                     EALNETLTLWNSPPDWAGDERNVVLTLSRIWYSAVTGKIAPKDVAADWAMERLPAQYQP
                     VILEARQAYLGQEEDRLASRADQLEEFVHYVKGEITKVVGK"
     rep_origin      1806..2394
                     /direction=RIGHT
                     /label=ori
                     /note="high-copy-number ColE1/pMB1/pBR322/pUC origin of
                     replication"
     primer_bind     2295..2314
                     /label=pBR322ori-F
                     /note="pBR322 origin, forward primer"
     primer_bind     2548..2565
                     /label=L4440
                     /note="L4440 vector, forward primer"
     terminator      2724..2751
                     /label=rrnB T2 terminator
                     /note="transcription terminator T2 from the E. coli rrnB
                     gene"
     terminator      2843..2929
                     /gene="Escherichia coli rrnB"
                     /label=rrnB T1 terminator
                     /note="transcription terminator T1 from the E. coli rrnB
                     gene"
     primer_bind     2993..3009
                     /label=M13 fwd
                     /note="common sequencing primer, one of multiple similar
                     variants"
ORIGIN
        1 cgtctccatg gcctgacccc ggaccaagtg gtggctatcg agaccggcgc cgctacgggc
       61 gcgtcccatt cgccattcag gctgcgcaac tgttgggaag ggcgatcggt gcgggctctt
      121 cgctattacg ccagctggcg aaagggggat gtgctgcaag gcgattaagt tgggaacgcc
      181 agggttttcc cagtcacgac gttgtaaaac gacggccagt gagcgcgcgt aatcgactca
      241 ctatagggcg aattgggtac cgggcccccc ctcgaggtcc tccagctttt gttcccttta
      301 gtgagggtta attgcgcgct tggcgtaatc atggtcatag ctgtttcctg tgtgaaattg
      361 ttatccgctc acaattccac acaacatacg agccggaagc ataaagtgta aagcctgggg
      421 tgcctaatga gtgagctaac tcacattaat tgcgttgcgc tcactgcccg ctttccaccg
      481 gtggtctctg gcggcaagca agcgctcgaa acggtgcagc ggctgttgcc ggtgctgtgc
      541 caggaccatg gcctgcgaga cgtctagacc agccaggaca gaaatgcctc gacttcgctg
      601 ctacccaagg ttgccgggtg acgcacaccg tggaaacgga tgaaggcacg aacccagtgg
      661 acataagcct gttcggttcg taagctgtaa tgcaagtagc gtatgcgctc acgcaactgg
      721 tccagaacct tgaccgaacg cagcggtggt aacggcgcag tggcggtttt catggcttgt
      781 tatgactgtt tttttggggt acagtctatg cctcgggcat ccaagcagca agcgcgttac
      841 gccgtgggtc gatgtttgat gttatggagc agcaacgatg ttacgcagca gggcagtcgc
      901 cctaaaacaa agttaaacat tatgagggaa gcggtgatcg ccgaagtatc gactcaacta
      961 tcagaggtag ttggcgtcat cgagcgccat ctcgaaccga cgttgctggc cgtacatttg
     1021 tacggctccg cagtggatgg cggcctgaag ccacacagtg atattgattt gctggttacg
     1081 gtgaccgtaa ggcttgatga aacaacgcgg cgagctttga tcaacgacct tttggaaact
     1141 tcggcttccc ctggagagag cgagattctc cgcgctgtag aagtcaccat tgttgtgcac
     1201 gacgacatca ttccgtggcg ttatccagct aagcgcgaac tgcaatttgg agaatggcag
     1261 cgcaatgaca ttcttgcagg tatcttcgag ccagccacga tcgacattga tctggctatc
     1321 ttgctgacaa aagcaagaga acatagcgtt gccttggtag gtccagcggc ggaggaactc
     1381 tttgatccgg ttcctgaaca ggatctattt gaggcgctaa atgaaacctt aacgctatgg
     1441 aactcgccgc ccgactgggc tggcgatgag cgaaatgtag tgcttacgtt gtcccgcatt
     1501 tggtacagcg cagtaaccgg caaaatcgcg ccgaaggatg tcgctgccga ctgggcaatg
     1561 gagcgcctgc cggcccagta tcagcccgtc atacttgaag ctagacaggc ttatcttgga
     1621 caagaagaag atcgcttggc ctcgcgcgca gatcagttgg aagaatttgt ccactacgtg
     1681 aaaggcgaga tcaccaaggt agtcggcaaa taaccctcga gccacccatg accaaaatcc
     1741 cttaacgtga gttacgcgtc gttccactga gcgtcagacc ccgtagaaaa gatcaaagga
     1801 tcttcttgag atcctttttt tctgcgcgta atctgctgct tgcaaacaaa aaaaccaccg
     1861 ctaccagcgg tggtttgttt gccggatcaa gagctaccaa ctctttttcc gaaggtaact
     1921 ggcttcagca gagcgcagat accaaatact gtccttctag tgtagccgta gttaggccac
     1981 cacttcaaga actctgtagc accgcctaca tacctcgctc tgctaatcct gttaccagtg
     2041 gctgctgcca gtggcgataa gtcgtgtctt accgggttgg actcaagacg atagttaccg
     2101 gataaggcgc agcggtcggg ctgaacgggg ggttcgtgca cacagcccag cttggagcga
     2161 acgacctaca ccgaactgag atacctacag cgtgagcatt gagaaagcgc cacgcttccc
     2221 gaagggagaa aggcggacag gtatccggta agcggcaggg tcggaacagg agagcgcacg
     2281 agggagcttc cagggggaaa cgcctggtat ctttatagtc ctgtcgggtt tcgccacctc
     2341 tgacttgagc gtcgattttt gtgatgctcg tcaggggggc ggagcctatg gaaaaacgcc
     2401 agcaacgcgg cctttttacg gttcctggcc ttttgctggc cttttgctca catgttcttt
     2461 cctgcgttat cccctgattc tgtggataac cgtattaccg cctttgagtg agctgatacc
     2521 gctcgccgca gccgaacgac cgagcgcagc gagtcagtga gcgaggaagc ggaagagcgc
     2581 ccaatacgca aaccgcctct ccccgcgcgt tggccgattc attaatgcag ctggcacgac
     2641 aggtttcccg actggaaagc gggcagtgag cgcaacgcaa ttaatacgcg taccgctagc
     2701 caggaagagt ttgtagaaac gcaaaaaggc catccgtcag gatggccttc tgcttagttt
     2761 gatgcctggc agtttatggc gggcgtcctg cccgccaccc tccgggccgt tgcttcacaa
     2821 cgttcaaatc cgctcccggc ggatttgtcc tactcaggag agcgttcacc gacaaacaac
     2881 agataaaacg aaaggcccag tcttccgact gagcctttcg ttttatttga tgcctggcag
     2941 ttccctactc tcgcgttaac gctagcatgg atgttttccc agtcacgacg ttgtaaaacg
     3001 acggccagtc ttaag
//
