>Addgene plasmid #63368 | pFusX3-23 | depositor partial sequence | sequence record 105254 | pFusX3_CCG
AGTCTTAAGCGTCTCCATGGCCTGACCCCGGACCAAGTGGTGGCTATCGCCAGCCACGATGGCGGCAAGC
AAGCGCTCGAAACGGTGCAGCGGCTGTTGCCGGTGCTGTGCCAGGACCATGGCCTCACACCCGATCAGGT
CGTGGCTATCGCCAGCCACGATGGCGGCAAGCAAGCGCTCGAAACGGTGCAGCGGCTGTTGCCGGTGCTG
TGCCAGGACCATGGCCTGACCCCGGACCAAGTGGTGGCTATCGCCAGCAACAATGGCGGCAAGCAAGCGC
TCGAAACGGTGCAGCGGCTGTTGCCGGTGCTGTGCCAGGACCATGGCCTGCGAGACGTC
