>Addgene plasmid #63368 | pFusX3-23 | addgene partial sequence | sequence record 115024 | pCR8_R1 5'-cgaaccgaacaggcttatgt-3'
TGCGTCACCCGGCAACCTTGGGTAGCAGCGAAGTCGAGGCATTTCTGTCCTGGCTGGTCTAGACGTCTCG
CAGGCCATGGTCCTGGCACAGCACCGGCAACAGCCGCTGCACCGTTTCGAGCGCTTGCTTGCCGCCATTG
TTGCTGGCGATAGCCACCACTTGGTCCGGGGTCAGGCCATGGTCCTGGCACAGCACCGGCAACAGCCGCT
GCACCGTTTCGAGCGCTTGCTTGCCGCCATCGTGGCTGGCGATAGCCACGACCTGATCGGGTGTGAGGCC
ATGGTCCTGGCACAGCACCGGCAACAGCCGCTGCACCGTTTCGAGCGCTTGCTTGCCGCCATCGTGGCTG
GCGATAGCCACCACTTGGTCCGGGGTCAGGCCATGGAGACGCTTAAGACTGGCCGTCGTTTTACAACGTC
GTGACTGGGAAAACATCCATGCTAGCGTTAACGCGAGAGTAGGGAACTGCCAGGCATCAAATAAAACGAA
AGGCTCAGTCGGAAGACTGGGCCTTTCGTTTTATCTGTTGTTTGTCGGTGAACGCTCTCCTGAGTAGGAC
AAATCCGCCGGGAGCGGATTTGAACGTTGTGAAGCAACGGCCCGGAGGGTGGCGGGCAGGACGCCCGCCA
TAAACTGCCAGGCATCAAACTAAGCAGAAGGCCATCCTGACGGATGGCCTTTTTGCGTTTCTACAAACTC
TTCCTG
